Addgene plasmid #178363: pCAX-EGFP-CIP4
Purpose: Expresses CIP4 c-terminal labeled with EGFP in mammalian cells
Depositing lab: Erik Dent. Depositing organization: University of Wisconsin, Madison. Publication: Opposing functions of F-BAR proteins in neuronal membrane protrusion, tubule formation, and neurite outgrowth. Taylor KL, Taylor RJ, Richters KE, Huynh B, Carrington J, McDermott ME, Wilson RL, Dent EW. Life Sci Alliance. 2019 Jun 3;2(3). pii: 2/3/e201800288. doi: 10.26508/lsa.201800288. Print 2019 Jun. PubMed 31160379.
Backbone
  Vector backbone: pCAX
  Backbone size w/o insert (bp): 4731
  Total vector size (bp): 7082
  Vector type: Mammalian Expression
Growth in bacteria
  Bacterial resistance: Ampicillin, 100 μg/mL
  Growth temperature: 37°C
  Growth strain: DH5alpha
  Copy number: High Copy
Gene/Insert
  Gene/Insert name: Cdc42 Interacting Protein 4 (alt name: CIP4)
  Species: H. sapiens (human)
  Insert size (bp): 1635
  Entrez Gene: TRIP10 (a.k.a. CIP4, HSTP, STOT, STP, TRIP-10)
  Promoter: CAG
  Cloning method: Gibson Cloning
  Sequencing primers: 5′ CAGCTCCTGGGCAACGTGC; 3′ CACTCGGAAGGACATATGGG
Terms and licenses: Academic/Nonprofit Terms; Industry Terms: Not Available to Industry
How to cite: pCAX-EGFP-CIP4 was a gift from Erik Dent (Addgene plasmid # 178363 ; http://n2t.net/addgene:178363 ; RRID:Addgene_178363)
