[The description below was written by a language model from this plasmid's Addgene catalogue record and pLannotate feature annotations shown in this document.]
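Description:
pCAX-EGFP-CIP4 is a mammalian expression plasmid built on the pCAX backbone for producing a fluorescently tagged form of Cdc42 Interacting Protein 4 (CIP4, gene symbol TRIP10). It is maintained in E. coli through a high-copy ColE1/pUC-type origin and selected with ampicillin via the β-lactamase gene and its native promoter. The catalogue lists a total size of 7082 bp, close to the 7,091 nt of the sequenced record.

Expression is driven by the CAG promoter, annotated here as its component parts: the CMV immediate-early enhancer, the chicken β-actin promoter and a chimeric chicken β-actin/rabbit β-globin intron. This combination gives strong, broadly active transcription in mammalian cells. The short β-globin "CDS" fragment at the end of the intron is most likely residual exon sequence from the promoter cassette rather than a designed coding element. The 1635 bp CIP4 open reading frame follows, with EGFP placed immediately downstream after a short linker. The fluorescent protein is therefore at the C-terminus of CIP4, as the stated purpose says, despite the EGFP-first order in the plasmid name. A rabbit β-globin polyadenylation signal terminates the transcript. The catalogue records the insert as human, whereas the automated annotation found its best match in the rat Trip10 protein entry; the record does not resolve this difference. The backbone also carries an SV40 origin, which permits episomal replication in cells expressing large T antigen, along with an SV40 poly(A) signal and lac promoter/operator remnants.

CIP4 is an F-BAR protein that links Cdc42 signalling to membrane tubulation and actin remodelling. The associated publication's focus suggests use for imaging CIP4 localisation and its effects on membrane protrusion, tubule formation and neurite outgrowth in neurons.
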