Features (pLannotate 1.2.2; 18 found; start..end, strand, type, name):
      5..384     +  enhancer       CMV enhancer: human cytomegalovirus immediate early enhancer
    386..661     +  promoter       chicken β-actin promoter: No description available
    662..1678    +  intron         chimeric intron: chimera between introns from chicken β-actin and rabbit β-globin
   1676..1732    +  CDS            HBB (fragment): HBB_LEPEU - Experimental evidence at protein level: Swiss-Prot protein existence level 1. Involved in oxygen transport from the lung to the various peripheral tissues. From Lepus europaeus (European hare).
   1740..3374    +  CDS            Trip10: CIP4_RAT - Also known as Cip4, Stp. Experimental evidence at protein level: Swiss-Prot protein existence level 1. Required to coordinate membrane tubulation with reorganization of the actin cytoskeleton during endocytosis. Also acts as a link between CDC42 signaling and regulation of the actin cytoskeleton. Binds to lipids such as phosphatidylinositol 4,5- bisphosphate and phosphatidylserine and promotes membrane invagination and the formation of tubules. Also enhances actin polymerization in the vicinity of membrane tubules by recruiting WASL/N-WASP which in turn activates the Arp2/3 complex.
   3390..4109    +  CDS            EGFP: the original enhanced GFP (Yang et al., 1996) mammalian codon-optimized
   4178..4233    +  polyA_signal   β-globin poly(A) signal: rabbit β-globin polyadenylation signal (Gil and Proudfoot, 1987)
   4618..4634    -  protein_bind   lac operator: The lac repressor binds to the lac operator to inhibit transcription in E. coli. This inhibition can be relieved by adding lactose or isopropyl-β-D-thiogalactopyranoside (IPTG). lac repressor encoded by lacI
   4642..4672    -  promoter       lac promoter: promoter for the E. coli lac operon
   4687..4708    -  protein_bind   CAP binding site: CAP binding activates transcription in the presence of cAMP. E. coli catabolite activator protein
   4721..4760    -  CDS            lacI (fragment): lac repressor; lacI; The lac repressor binds to the lac operator to inhibit transcription in E. coli. This inhibition can be relieved by adding lactose or isopropyl-β-D-thiogalactopyranoside (IPTG).
   4767..4789    +  promoter       SV40 promoter (fragment): SV40 enhancer and early promoter
   4813..4948    +  rep_origin     SV40 ori: SV40 origin of replication
   4968..5102    +  polyA_signal   SV40 poly(A) signal: SV40 polyadenylation signal
   5104..5158    -  CDS            lacI (fragment): lac repressor; lacI; The lac repressor binds to the lac operator to inhibit transcription in E. coli. This inhibition can be relieved by adding lactose or isopropyl-β-D-thiogalactopyranoside (IPTG).
   5341..5929    -  rep_origin     ori: high-copy-number ColE1/pMB1/pBR322/pUC origin of replication
   6100..6960    -  CDS            AmpR: β-lactamase; bla; confers resistance to ampicillin, carbenicillin, and related antibiotics
   6961..7065    -  promoter       AmpR promoter: bla
>Addgene plasmid #178363 | pCAX-EGFP-CIP4 | addgene full sequence | sequence record 351808 | Addgene NGS Result
GGTCGACATTGATTATTGACTAGTTATTAATAGTAATCAATTACGGGGTCATTAGTTCATAGCCCATATA
TGGAGTTCCGCGTTACATAACTTACGGTAAATGGCCCGCCTGGCTGACCGCCCAACGACCCCCGCCCATT
GACGTCAATAATGACGTATGTTCCCATAGTAACGCCAATAGGGACTTTCCATTGACGTCAATGGGTGGAG
TATTTACGGTAAACTGCCCACTTGGCAGTACATCAAGTGTATCATATGCCAAGTACGCCCCCTATTGACG
TCAATGACGGTAAATGGCCCGCCTGGCATTATGCCCAGTACATGACCTTATGGGACTTTCCTACTTGGCA
GTACATCTACGTATTAGTCATCGCTATTACCATGGTCGAGGTGAGCCCCACGTTCTGCTTCACTCTCCCC
ATCTCCCCCCCCTCCCCACCCCCAATTTTGTATTTATTTATTTTTTAATTATTTTGTGCAGCGATGGGGG
CGGGGGGGGGGGGGGSGCGCGCCRGGSGGGGSGGGGSGGGGSGRGGGGSGGGGSGGGGSGAGGCGGAGAG
GKGCGGCGGCAGCCAATCAGAGCGGCGCGCTCCGAAAGTTTCCTTTTATGGCGAGGCGGCGGCGGCGGCG
GCCCTATAAAAAGCGAAGCGCGCGGCGGGCGGGAGTCGCTGCGCGCTGCCTTCGCCCCGTGCCCCGCTCC
GCCGCCGCCTCGCGCCGCCCGCCCCGGCTCTGACTGACCGCGTTACTCCCACAGGTGAGCGGGCGGGACG
GCCCTTCTCCTCCGGGCTGTAATTAGCGCTTGGTTTAATGACGGCTTGTTTCTTTTCTGTGGCTGCGTGA
AAGCCTTGAGGGGCTCCGGGAGGGCCCTTTGTGCGGGGGGAGCGGCTCGGGGGGTGCGTGCGTGTGTGTG
TGCGTGGGGAGCGCCGCGTGCGGCTCCGCGCTGCCCGGCGGCTGTGAGCGCTGCGGGCGCGGCGCGGGGC
TTTGTGCGCTCCGCAGTGTGCGCGAGGGGAGCGCGGCCGGGGGCGGTGCCCCGCGGTGCGGGGGGGGCTG
CGAGGGGAACAAAGGCTGCGTGCGGGGTGTGTGCGTGGGGGGGTGAGCAGGGGGTGTGGGCGCGTCGGTC
GGGCTGCAACCCCCCCTGCACCCCCCTCCCCGAGTTGCTGAGCACGGCCCGGCTTCGGGTGCGGGGCTCC
GTACGGGGCGTGGCGCGGGGCTCGCCGTGCCGGGCGGGGGGTGGCGGCAGGTGGGGGTGCCGGGCGGGGC
GGGGCCGCCTCGGGCCGGGGAGGGCTCGGGGGAGGGGCGCGGCGGCCCCCGGAGCGCCGGCGGCTGTCGA
GGCGCGGCGAGCCGCAGCCATTGCCTTTTATGGTAATCGTGCGAGAGGGCGCAGGGACTTCCTTTGTCCC
AAATCTGTGCGGAGCCGAAATCTGGGAGGCGCCGCCGCACCCCCTCTAGCGGGCGCGGGGCGAAGCGGTG
CGGCGCCGGCAGGAAGGAAATGGGCGGGGAGGGCCTTCGTGCGTCGCCGCGCCGCCGTCCCCTTCTCCCT
CTCCAGCCTCGGGGCTGTCCGCGGGGGGACGGCTGCCTTCGGGGGGGACGGGGCAGGGCGGGGTTCGGCT
TCTGGCGTGTGACCGGCGGCTCTAGAGCCTCTGCTAACCATGTTCATGCCTTCTTCTTTTTCCTACAGCT
CCTGGGCAACGTGCTGGTTATTGTGCTGTCTCATCATTTTGGCAAAGAATTCAGGTACCATGGATTGGGG
CACTGAGCTGTGGGATCAGTTCGAGGTGCTCGAGCGCCACACGCAGTGGGGGCTGGACCTGTTGGACAGA
TATGTAAAGTTCGTGAAAGAACGCACCGAAGTGGAACAGGCTTACGCCAAACAACTGCGGAGCCTGGTGA
AAAAATATCTGCCCAAGAGACCTGCCAAGGATGATCCTGAGTCCAAATTCAGCCAGCAACAGTCCTTCGT
ACAGATTCTCCAGGAGGTGAATGACTTTGCAGGCCAGCGGGAGCTGGTGGCTGAGAACCTCAGTGTCCGT
GTATGTCTTGAGCTGACCAAGTACTCACAAGAGATGAAACAGGAGAGGAAGATGCACTTCCAAGAAGGGC
GGCGGGCCCAGCAGCAGCTGGAAAATGGCTTTAAACAGCTGGAGAATAGTAAGCGTAAATTTGAGCGGGA
CTGCCGGGAGGCAGAGAAGGCAGCCCAGACTGCTGAACGGCTAGACCAGGATATCAACGCCACCAAGGCT
GATGTGGAGAAGGCCAAGCAGCAAGCCCACCTTCGGAGTCACATGGCCGAAGAAAGCAAAAACGAATATG
CGGCTCAACTGCAGCGCTTCAACCGAGACCAAGCCCACTTCTATTTTTCACAGATGCCCCAGATATTCGA
TAAGCTCCAAGACATGGATGAACGCAGGGCCACCCGCCTGGGTGCCGGGTATGGGCTCCTGTCGGAGGCC
GAGCTGGAGGTGGTGCCCATAATAGCCAAGTGCTTGGAGGGCATGAAGGTGGCTGCAAATGCTGTGGATC
CCAAGAACGACTCCCACGTCCTTATAGAGCTGCACAAGTCAGGTTTTGCCCGCCCGGGCGACGTGGAATT
CGAGGACTTCAGCCAGCCCATGAACCGTGCACCCTCCGACAGCAGTCTGGGCACCCCCTCGGATGGACGG
CCTGAACTCCGAGGCCCGGGTCGCAGCCGCACCAAGCGCTGGCCTTTTGGCAAGAAGAACAAGACAGTGG
TGACCGAGGATTTTAGCCACTTGCCCCCAGAGCAGCAGCGAAAACGGCTTCAACAGCAGTTGGAAGAACG
CAGTCGTGAACTTCAGAAGGAGGTTGACCAGAGGGAAGCCCTAAAGAAAATGAAGGATGTCTATGAGAAG
ACACCTCAGATGGGGGACCCCGCCAGCTTGGAGCCCCAGATCGCTGAAACCCTGAGCAACATTGAACGGC
TGAAATTGGAAGTGCAGAAGTATGAGGCGTGGCTGGCAGAAGCTGAAAGTCGAGTCCTTAGCAACCGGGG
AGACAGCCTGAGCCGGCACGCCCGGCCTCCCGACCCCCCCGCTAGCGCCCCGCCAGACAGCAGCAGCAAC
AGCGCATCACAGGACACCAAGGAGAGCTCTGAAGAGCCTCCCTCAGAAGAGAGCCAGGACACCCCCATTT
ACACGGAGTTTGATGAGGATTTCGAGGAGGAACCCACATCCCCCATAGGTCACTGTGTGGCCATCTACCA
CTTTGAAGGGTCCAGCGAGGGCACTATCTCTATGGCCGAGGGTGAAGACCTCAGTCTTATGGAAGAAGAC
AAAGGGGACGGCTGGACCCGGGTCAGGCGGAAAGAGGGAGGCGAGGGCTACGTGCCCACCTCCTACCTCC
GAGTCACGCTCAATTGCGGCCGCCTCGAGATGGTGAGCAAGGGCGAGGAGCTGTTCACCGGGGTGGTGCC
CATCCTGGTCGAGCTGGACGGCGACGTAAACGGCCACAAGTTCAGCGTGTCCGGCGAGGGCGAGGGCGAT
GCCACCTACGGCAAGCTGACCCTGAAGTTCATCTGCACCACCGGCAAGCTGCCCGTGCCCTGGCCCACCC
TCGTGACCACCCTGACCTACGGCGTGCAGTGCTTCAGCCGCTACCCCGACCACATGAAGCAGCACGACTT
CTTCAAGTCCGCCATGCCCGAAGGCTACGTCCAGGAGCGCACCATCTTCTTCAAGGACGACGGCAACTAC
AAGACCCGCGCCGAGGTGAAGTTCGAGGGCGACACCCTGGTGAACCGCATCGAGCTGAAGGGCATCGACT
TCAAGGAGGACGGCAACATCCTGGGGCACAAGCTGGAGTACAACTACAACAGCCACAACGTCTATATCAT
GGCCGACAAGCAGAAGAACGGCATCAAGGTGAACTTCAAGATCCGCCACAACATCGAGGACGGCAGCGTG
CAGCTCGCCGACCACTACCAGCAGAACACCCCCATCGGCGACGGCCCCGTGCTGCTGCCCGACAACCACT
ACCTGAGCACCCAGTCCGCCCTGAGCAAAGACCCCAACGAGAAGCGCGATCACATGGTCCTGCTGGAGTT
CGTGACCGCCGCCGGGATCACTCTCGGCATGGACGAGCTGTACAAGTAAAGATCTTTTTCCCTCTGCCAA
AAATTATGGGGACATCATGAAGCCCCTTGAGCATCTGACTTCTGGCTAATAAAGGAAATTTATTTTCATT
GCAATAGTGTGTTGGAATTTTTTGTGTCTCTCACTCGGAAGGACATATGGGAGGGCAAATCATTTAAAAC
ATCAGAATGAGTATTTGGTTTAGAGTTTGGCAACATATGCCCATATGCTGGCTGCCATGAACAAAGGTTG
GCTATAAAGAGGTCATCAGTATATGAAACAGCCCCCTGCTGTCCATTCCTTATTCCATAGAAAAGCCTTG
ACTTGAGGTTAGATTTTTTTTATATTTTGTTTTGTGTTATTTTTTTCTTTAACATCCCTAAAATTTTCCT
TACATGTTTTACTAGCCAGATTTTTCCTCCTCTCCTGACTACTCCCAGTCATAGCTGTCCCTCTTCTCTT
ATGGAGATCCCTCGACCTGCAGCCCAAGCTTGGCGTAATCATGGTCATAGCTGTTTCCTGTGTGAAATTG
TTATCCGCTCACAATTCCACACAACATACGAGCCGGAAGCATAAAGTGTAAAGCCTGGGGTGCCTAATGA
GTGAGCTAACTCACATTAATTGCGTTGCGCTCACTGCCCGCTTTCCAGTCGGGAAACCTGTCGTGCCAGC
GGATCCGCATCTCAATTAGTCAGCAACCATAGTCCCGCCCCTAACTCCGCCCATCCCGCCCCTAACTCCG
CCCAGTTCCGCCCATTCTCCGCCCCATGGCTGACTAATTTTTTTTATTTATGCAGAGGCCGAGGCCGCCT
CGGCCTCTGAGCTATTCCAGAAGTAGTGAGGAGGCTTTTTTGGAGGCCTAGGCTTTTGCAAAAAGCTAAC
TTGTTTATTGCAGCTTATAATGGTTACAAATAAAGCAATAGCATCACAAATTTCACAAATAAAGCATTTT
TTTCACTGCATTCTAGTTGTGGTTTGTCCAAACTCATCAATGTATCTTATCATGTCTGGATCCGCTGCAT
TAATGAATCGGCCAACGCGCGGGGAGAGGCGGTTTGCGTATTGGGCGCTCTTCCGCTTCCTCGCTCACTG
ACTCGCTGCGCTCGGTCGTTCGGCTGCGGCGAGCGGTATCAGCTCACTCAAAGGCGGTAATACGGTTATC
CACAGAATCAGGGGATAACGCAGGAAAGAACATGTGAGCAAAAGGCCAGCAAAAGGCCAGGAACCGTAAA
AAGGCCGCGTTGCTGGCGTTTTTCCATAGGCTCCGCCCCCCTGACGAGCATCACAAAAATCGACGCTCAA
GTCAGAGGTGGCGAAACCCGACAGGACTATAAAGATACCAGGCGTTTCCCCCTGGAAGCTCCCTCGTGCG
CTCTCCTGTTCCGACCCTGCCGCTTACCGGATACCTGTCCGCCTTTCTCCCTTCGGGAAGCGTGGCGCTT
TCTCATAGCTCACGCTGTAGGTATCTCAGTTCGGTGTAGGTCGTTCGCTCCAAGCTGGGCTGTGTGCACG
AACCCCCCGTTCAGCCCGACCGCTGCGCCTTATCCGGTAACTATCGTCTTGAGTCCAACCCGGTAAGACA
CGACTTATCGCCACTGGCAGCAGCCACTGGTAACAGGATTAGCAGAGCGAGGTATGTAGGCGGTGCTACA
GAGTTCTTGAAGTGGTGGCCTAACTACGGCTACACTAGAAGAACAGTATTTGGTATCTGCGCTCTGCTGA
AGCCAGTTACCTTCGGAAAAAGAGTTGGTAGCTCTTGATCCGGCAAACAAACCACCGCTGGTAGCGGTGG
TTTTTTTGTTTGCAAGCAGCAGATTACGCGCAGAAAAAAAGGATCTCAAGAAGATCCTTTGATCTTTTCT
ACGGGGTCTGACGCTCAGTGGAACGAAAACTCACGTTAAGGGATTTTGGTCATGAGATTATCAAAAAGGA
TCTTCACCTAGATCCTTTTAAATTAAAAATGAAGTTTTAAATCAATCTAAAGTATATATGAGTAAACTTG
GTCTGACAGTTACCAATGCTTAATCAGTGAGGCACCTATCTCAGCGATCTGTCTATTTCGTTCATCCATA
GTTGCCTGACTCCCCGTCGTGTAGATAACTACGATACGGGAGGGCTTACCATCTGGCCCCAGTGCTGCAA
TGATACCGCGAGACCCACGCTCACCGGCTCCAGATTTATCAGCAATAAACCAGCCAGCCGGAAGGGCCGA
GCGCAGAAGTGGTCCTGCAACTTTATCCGCCTCCATCCAGTCTATTAATTGTTGCCGGGAAGCTAGAGTA
AGTAGTTCGCCAGTTAATAGTTTGCGCAACGTTGTTGCCATTGCTACAGGCATCGTGGTGTCACGCTCGT
CGTTTGGTATGGCTTCATTCAGCTCCGGTTCCCAACGATCAAGGCGAGTTACATGATCCCCCATGTTGTG
CAAAAAAGCGGTTAGCTCCTTCGGTCCTCCGATCGTTGTCAGAAGTAAGTTGGCCGCAGTGTTATCACTC
ATGGTTATGGCAGCACTGCATAATTCTCTTACTGTCATGCCATCCGTAAGATGCTTTTCTGTGACTGGTG
AGTACTCAACCAAGTCATTCTGAGAATAGTGTATGCGGCGACCGAGTTGCTCTTGCCCGGCGTCAATACG
GGATAATACCGCGCCACATAGCAGAACTTTAAAAGTGCTCATCATTGGAAAACGTTCTTCGGGGCGAAAA
CTCTCAAGGATCTTACCGCTGTTGAGATCCAGTTCGATGTAACCCACTCGTGCACCCAACTGATCTTCAG
CATCTTTTACTTTCACCAGCGTTTCTGGGTGAGCAAAAACAGGAAGGCAAAATGCCGCAAAAAAGGGAAT
AAGGGCGACACGGAAATGTTGAATACTCATACTCTTCCTTTTTCAATATTATTGAAGCATTTATCAGGGT
TATTGTCTCATGAGCGGATACATATTTGAATGTATTTAGAAAAATAAACAAATAGGGGTTCCGCGCACAT
TTCCCCGAAAAGTGCCACCTG
